Addgene plasmid #82469: pcDNA4/TO-myc NES-mCE(K294A) NLS-Flag
Purpose: Expresses cytoplasmic restricted form of N-terminal myc tagged and C-terminal flag tagged mRNA capping enzyme, inactive form
Depositing lab: Daniel Schoenberg. Depositing organization: Ohio State University. Publication: Identification of a cytoplasmic complex that adds a cap onto 5'-monophosphate RNA. Otsuka Y, Kedersha NL, Schoenberg DR. Mol Cell Biol. 2009 Apr;29(8):2155-67. doi: 10.1128/MCB.01325-08. Epub 2009 Feb 17. PubMed 19223470.
Backbone
  Vector backbone: pcDNA4-T/O
  Backbone size w/o insert (bp): 5008
  Vector type: Mammalian Expression
  Selectable markers: Neomycin (select with G418)
Growth in bacteria
  Bacterial resistance: Ampicillin, 100 μg/mL
  Growth temperature: 37°C
  Growth strain: DH5alpha
  Copy number: High Copy
Gene/Insert
  Gene/Insert name: mRNA capping enzyme
  Species: M. musculus (mouse)
  Insert size (bp): 1911
  Mutation: changed Lysine 294 to Alanine
  Entrez Gene: Rngtt (a.k.a. AU020997, HCE, MCE1)
  Promoter: CMV
  Tag / fusion protein: Myc (N terminal on insert); Flag (C terminal on insert)
  Cloning method: Restriction Enzyme; 5′ cloning site Kpn1 (not destroyed); 3′ cloning site Apa1 (not destroyed)
  Sequencing primers: 5′ CMV primer
Terms and licenses: Academic/Nonprofit Terms; Industry Terms: Not Available to Industry
How to cite: pcDNA4/TO-myc NES-mCE(K294A) NLS-Flag was a gift from Daniel Schoenberg (Addgene plasmid # 82469 ; http://n2t.net/addgene:82469 ; RRID:Addgene_82469)
