[The description below was written by a language model from this plasmid's Addgene catalogue record and pLannotate feature annotations shown in this document.]
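Description:
pcDNA4/TO-myc NES-mCE(K294A) NLS-Flag is a mammalian expression plasmid built on the pcDNA4/TO backbone. It is propagated in E. coli through a high-copy ColE1/pUC-type origin with ampicillin resistance (AmpR), and it also carries an f1 origin. The catalogue lists neomycin/G418 as the mammalian selectable marker. The annotated sequence shows no neomycin resistance gene, however, and instead has an SV40 promoter–EM7–BleoR (Sh ble)–SV40 poly(A) cassette, which would confer Zeocin resistance, so the two sources disagree on this point.

The payload is the mouse mRNA capping enzyme (Rngtt), a bifunctional protein with an N-terminal RNA 5'-triphosphatase domain and a C-terminal guanylyltransferase domain. It carries a lysine 294 to alanine substitution, which the record describes as giving an inactive form. Expression is driven by the CMV enhancer/promoter, followed immediately by short tet operator matches. This is the arrangement that makes the promoter repressible by Tet repressor and inducible with tetracycline in cells expressing the repressor. Transcripts terminate at the bGH polyadenylation signal.

The protein has an N-terminal Myc tag and a C-terminal FLAG tag. A short HIV-1 Rev-derived fragment just upstream of the coding sequence is consistent with the nuclear export signal (NES) in the name. The stated purpose is a cytoplasm-restricted enzyme, but the record does not explain what "NLS" in the name refers to, and no nuclear localization signal is annotated. The construct is suited to expressing a catalytically inactive, cytoplasmic capping enzyme, for example as a control or interfering variant in studies of cytoplasmic RNA recapping.
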