Features (pLannotate 1.2.2; 24 found; start..end, strand, type, name):
     28..80      -  misc_feature   bom (fragment): basis of mobility region from pBR322
    235..614     +  enhancer       CMV enhancer: human cytomegalovirus immediate early enhancer
    615..818     +  promoter       CMV promoter: human cytomegalovirus (CMV) immediate early promoter
    820..839     +  promoter       PLtetO-1 promoter (fragment): modified phage lambda PL promoter with tet operator sites (Lutz and Bujard, 1997)
    841..860     +  promoter       PLtetO-1 promoter (fragment): modified phage lambda PL promoter with tet operator sites (Lutz and Bujard, 1997)
    868..901     +  promoter       TRE3GV promoter (fragment): 3rd-generation Tet-responsive promoter that can be activated by binding of Tet-On® 3G, optimized for retroviral and lentiviral vectors
   1050..1085    +  CDS            Rev (fragment): human immunodeficiency virus 1 (HIV-1) Rev protein; rev; enhances nuclear export of unspliced and incompletely spliced viral mRNAs
   1101..2876    +  CDS            Rngtt: MCE1_MOUSE - Also known as Cap1a. Experimental evidence at protein level: Swiss-Prot protein existence level 1. Bifunctional mRNA-capping enzyme exhibiting RNA 5'- triphosphatase activity in the N-terminal part and mRNA guanylyltransferase activity in the C-terminal part. Catalyzes the first two steps of cap formation: by removing the gamma-phosphate from the 5'-triphosphate end of nascent mRNA to yield a diphosphate end, and by transferring the gmp moiety of GTP to the 5'-diphosphate terminus. From Mus musculus (Mouse).
   2876..2900    +  CDS            3xFLAG (fragment): three tandem FLAG® epitope tags
   2935..3159    +  polyA_signal   bGH poly(A) signal: bovine growth hormone polyadenylation signal
   3163..3184    +  promoter       SV40 promoter (fragment): SV40 enhancer and early promoter
   3205..3633    +  rep_origin     f1 ori (sequence partly withheld): f1 bacteriophage origin of replication; arrow indicates direction of (+) strand synthesis
   3647..3976    +  promoter       SV40 promoter: SV40 enhancer and early promoter
   4024..4071    +  promoter       EM7 promoter: synthetic bacterial promoter&nbsp
   4090..4464    +  CDS            BleoR: antibiotic-binding protein; Sh ble from Streptoalloteichus hindustanus; confers resistance to bleomycin, phleomycin, and Zeocin™
   4474..4599    +  CDS            ble (fragment): BLE_KLEPN - Experimental evidence at protein level: Swiss-Prot protein existence level 1. Binding protein with a strong affinity to the bleomycin family of antibiotics. Binds to CL990; an antimitotic-antibiotic compound. From Klebsiella pneumoniae.
   4594..4715    +  polyA_signal   SV40 poly(A) signal: SV40 polyadenylation signal
   4788..4804    -  protein_bind   lac operator: The lac repressor binds to the lac operator to inhibit transcription in E. coli. This inhibition can be relieved by adding lactose or isopropyl-β-D-thiogalactopyranoside (IPTG). lac repressor encoded by lacI
   4812..4842    -  promoter       lac promoter: promoter for the E. coli lac operon
   4857..4878    -  protein_bind   CAP binding site: CAP binding activates transcription in the presence of cAMP. E. coli catabolite activator protein
   4891..4983    -  CDS            lacI (fragment): lac repressor; lacI; The lac repressor binds to the lac operator to inhibit transcription in E. coli. This inhibition can be relieved by adding lactose or isopropyl-β-D-thiogalactopyranoside (IPTG).
   5166..5754    -  rep_origin     ori: high-copy-number ColE1/pMB1/pBR322/pUC origin of replication
   5925..6785    -  CDS            AmpR: β-lactamase; bla; confers resistance to ampicillin, carbenicillin, and related antibiotics
   6786..6890    -  promoter       AmpR promoter: bla
>Addgene plasmid #82469 | pcDNA4/TO-myc NES-mCE(K294A) NLS-Flag | addgene full sequence | sequence record 163073 | Addgene NGS Result
GACGGATCGGGAGATCTCCCGATCCCCTATGGTGCACTCTCAGTACAATCTGCTCTGATGCCGCATAGTT
AAGCCAGTATCTGCTCCCTGCTTGTGTGTTGGAGGTCGCTGAGTAGTGCGCGAGCAAAATTTAAGCTACA
ACAAGGCAAGGCTTGACCGACAATTGCATGAAGAATCTGCTTAGGGTTAGGCGTTTTGCGCTGCTTCGCG
ATGTACGGGCCAGATATACGCGTTGACATTGATTATTGACTAGTTATTAATAGTAATCAATTACGGGGTC
ATTAGTTCATAGCCCATATATGGAGTTCCGCGTTACATAACTTACGGTAAATGGCCCGCCTGGCTGACCG
CCCAACGACCCCCGCCCATTGACGTCAATAATGACGTATGTTCCCATAGTAACGCCAATAGGGACTTTCC
ATTGACGTCAATGGGTGGAGTATTTACGGTAAACTGCCCACTTGGCAGTACATCAAGTGTATCATATGCC
AAGTACGCCCCCTATTGACGTCAATGACGGTAAATGGCCCGCCTGGCATTATGCCCAGTACATGACCTTA
TGGGACTTTCCTACTTGGCAGTACATCTACGTATTAGTCATCGCTATTACCATGGTGATGCGGTTTTGGC
AGTACATCAATGGGCGTGGATAGCGGTTTGACTCACGGGGATTTCCAAGTCTCCACCCCATTGACGTCAA
TGGGAGTTTGTTTTGGCACCAAAATCAACGGGACTTTCCAAAATGTCGTAACAACTCCGCCCCATTGACG
CAAATGGGCGGTAGGCGTGTACGGTGGGAGGTCTATATAAGCAGAGCTCTCCCTATCAGTGATAGAGATC
TCCCTATCAGTGATAGAGATCGTCGACGAGCTCGTTTAGTGAACCGTCAGATCGCCTGGAGACGCCATCC
ACGCTGTTTTGACCTCCATAGAAGACACCGGGACCGATCCAGCCTCCGGACTCTAGCGTTTAAACTTAAG
CTTGGTACCACCATGGCATCAATGCAGAAGCTGATCTCAGAGGAGGACCTGCTTATGGCCATGGAGGCCC
TTCAGCTACCACCGCTTGAGAGACTTACTCTTGATATGGCCATGGAGGCCGCTTACAACAAGATCCCGCC
GCGGTGGCTGAACTGTCCGCGGCGCGGTCAGCCGGTGGCAGGAAGATTCTTACCTCTGAAGACGATGCTG
GGGCCAAGATATGATAGTCAAGTTGCTGAAGAAAACCGGTTCCATCCCAGTATGCTCTCAAATTATCTAA
AGAGCCTGAAGGTTAAAATGAGCTTGTTGGTGGATCTGACAAATACTTCAAGGTTCTATGACAGAAATGA
CATAGAAAAAGAAGGAATCAAGTATATCAAACTTCAGTGTAAAGGACATGGCGAATGCCCCACCACTGAG
AATACTGAGACATTCATTCGCCTGTGTGAGAGGTTTAATGAAAGAAGCCCACCTGAACTTATAGGTGTTC
ACTGCACCCATGGCTTCAACCGTACTGGTTTCCTTATATGTGCCTTTTTGGTGGAAAAAATGGATTGGAG
TATTGAAGCAGCAGTTGCTACATTTGCCCAAGCCAGACCACCAGGAATCTACAAGGGTGATTATTTGAAG
GAACTTTTTCGTCGCTATGGAGATATAGAAGAAGCACCACCACCACCTGTATTGCCAGATTGGTGTTTTG
AAGATGAGGATGAAGAAGATGAGGATGAAGATGGAAAAAAGGACTCAGAACCAGGGTCAAGTGCATCCTT
TAGTAAAAGGAGAAAAGAGCGGTTAAAACTGGGAGCTATTTTCTTGGAAGGCATAACTGTTAAAGGTGTA
ACTCAAGTAACAACTCAACCCAAGTTAGGAGAGGTGCAGCAGAAATGTCATCAGTTCTGTGGCTGGGAAG
GGTCTGGGTTCCCTGGAGCACAGCCTGTCTCCATGGACAAGCAAAATATTAGACTTTTAGAGCAGAAGCC
TTATAAAGTAAGCTGGGCAGCAGACGGCACTCGTTACATGATGTTGATTGATGGCACAAATGAAGTTTTT
ATGATTGACAGAGATAATTCCGTTTTTCATGTTTCAAATCTGGAATTTCCATTTCGTAAAGATCTTCGCA
TGCATTTATCAAATACTCTTTTGGATGGGGAAATGATCATTGACAAAGTAAATGGACAGGCCGTCCCAAG
ATATTTGATCTATGACATAATTAAGTTCAATGCACAACCAGTTGGAGACTGTGATTTTAATATTCGTCTA
CAGTGTATTGAACGTGAAATTATAAGTCCACGACATGAAAAAATGAAGACTGGACTCATTGACAAAACAC
AGGAACCATTTAGTGTCAGACCTAAACAATTTTTTGACATCAATATTTCAAGAAAGCTTCTGGAAGGAAA
TTTTGCCAAAGAAGTCAGCCATGAAATGGATGGACTTATTTTTCAGCCTATTGGAAAATACAAGCCTGGT
CGATGTGATGACATTTTGAAATGGAAACCTCCCAGTCTAAACTCTGTGGATTTTCGACTTAAGATAACAA
GAATGGGAGGAGAAGGGTTGCTTCCACAGAATGTTGGCCTTCTCTATGTTGGAGGTTATGAAAGACCCTT
TGCACAAATCAAGGTGACAAAAGAACTAAAACAGTATGACAACAAAATTATAGAATGCAAATTTGAGAAC
AATAGCTGGGTCTTCATGAGACAGAGGATAGACAAAAGTTTCCCAAATGCCTACAACACAGCCATGGCTG
TGTGCAATAGCATCTCGAACCCTGTCACCAAGGAGATGCTGTTTGAATTCATTGACAGATGTGCAGCAGC
CGCCCAGGGACAGCCCCTGGACCCTGACACGGAGCTCATGCCGCCCCCACCGCCCAAAAGACTGCATCGG
CCAACCGATTACAAGGATGACGACGATAAGTAGGGGCCCGTTTAAACCCGCTGATCAGCCTCGACTGTGC
CTTCTAGTTGCCAGCCATCTGTTGTTTGCCCCTCCCCCGTGCCTTCCTTGACCCTGGAAGGTGCCACTCC
CACTGTCCTTTCCTAATAAAATGAGGAAATTGCATCGCATTGTCTGAGTAGGTGTCATTCTATTCTGGGG
GGTGGGGTGGGGCAGGACAGCAAGGGGGAGGATTGGGAAGACAATAGCAGGCATGCTGGGGATGCGGTGG
GCTCTATGGCTTCTGAGGCGGAAAGAACCAGCTGGGGCTCTAGGGGGTATCCCC
[124 nt withheld, positions 3205-3328]
C
[91 nt withheld, positions 3330-3420]
A
[49 nt withheld, positions 3422-3470]
CCTTTGACGTTGGAGTCCACGTTCTTT
[37 nt withheld, positions 3498-3534]
ACCCTATCTCGGTCTATTCTTTTGATTTATAAGGGATTTTGCCGATTTCGGCCTATTGGTTAAAAAATGA
GCTGATTTAACAAAAATTTAACGCGAATTAATTCTGTGGAATGTGTGTCAGTTAGGGTGTGGAAAGTCCC
CAGGCTCCCCAGCAGGCAGAAGTATGCAAAGCATGCATCTCAATTAGTCAGCAACCAGGTGTGGAAAGTC
CCCAGGCTCCCCAGCAGGCAGAAGTATGCAAAGCATGCATCTCAATTAGTCAGCAACCATAGTCCCGCCC
CTAACTCCGCCCATCCCGCCCCTAACTCCGCCCAGTTCCGCCCATTCTCCGCCCCATGGCTGACTAATTT
TTTTTATTTATGCAGAGGCCGAGGCCGCCTCTGCCTCTGAGCTATTCCAGAAGTAGTGAGGAGGCTTTTT
TGGAGGCCTAGGCTTTTGCAAAAAGCTCCCGGGAGCTTGTATATCCATTTTCGGATCTGATCAGCACGTG
TTGACAATTAATCATCGGCATAGTATATCGGCATAGTATAATACGACAAGGTGAGGAACTAAACCATGGC
CAAGTTGACCAGTGCCGTTCCGGTGCTCACCGCGCGCGACGTCGCCGGAGCGGTCGAGTTCTGGACCGAC
CGGCTCGGGTTCTCCCGGGACTTCGTGGAGGACGACTTCGCCGGTGTGGTCCGGGACGACGTGACCCTGT
TCATCAGCGCGGTCCAGGACCAGGTGGTGCCGGACAACACCCTGGCCTGGGTGTGGGTGCGCGGCCTGGA
CGAGCTGTACGCCGAGTGGTCGGAGGTCGTGTCCACGAACTTCCGGGACGCCTCCGGGCCGGCCATGACC
GAGATCGGCGAGCAGCCGTGGGGGCGGGAGTTCGCCCTGCGCGACCCGGCCGGCAACTGCGTGCACTTCG
TGGCCGAGGAGCAGGACTGACACGTGCTACGAGATTTCGATTCCACCGCCGCCTTCTATGAAAGGTTGGG
CTTCGGAATCGTTTTCCGGGACGCCGGCTGGATGATCCTCCAGCGCGGGGATCTCATGCTGGAGTTCTTC
GCCCACCCCAACTTGTTTATTGCAGCTTATAATGGTTACAAATAAAGCAATAGCATCACAAATTTCACAA
ATAAAGCATTTTTTTCACTGCATTCTAGTTGTGGTTTGTCCAAACTCATCAATGTATCTTATCATGTCTG
TATACCGTCGACCTCTAGCTAGAGCTTGGCGTAATCATGGTCATAGCTGTTTCCTGTGTGAAATTGTTAT
CCGCTCACAATTCCACACAACATACGAGCCGGAAGCATAAAGTGTAAAGCCTGGGGTGCCTAATGAGTGA
GCTAACTCACATTAATTGCGTTGCGCTCACTGCCCGCTTTCCAGTCGGGAAACCTGTCGTGCCAGCTGCA
TTAATGAATCGGCCAACGCGCGGGGAGAGGCGGTTTGCGTATTGGGCGCTCTTCCGCTTCCTCGCTCACT
GACTCGCTGCGCTCGGTCGTTCGGCTGCGGCGAGCGGTATCAGCTCACTCAAAGGCGGTAATACGGTTAT
CCACAGAATCAGGGGATAACGCAGGAAAGAACATGTGAGCAAAAGGCCAGCAAAAGGCCAGGAACCGTAA
AAAGGCCGCGTTGCTGGCGTTTTTCCATAGGCTCCGCCCCCCTGACGAGCATCACAAAAATCGACGCTCA
AGTCAGAGGTGGCGAAACCCGACAGGACTATAAAGATACCAGGCGTTTCCCCCTGGAAGCTCCCTCGTGC
GCTCTCCTGTTCCGACCCTGCCGCTTACCGGATACCTGTCCGCCTTTCTCCCTTCGGGAAGCGTGGCGCT
TTCTCATAGCTCACGCTGTAGGTATCTCAGTTCGGTGTAGGTCGTTCGCTCCAAGCTGGGCTGTGTGCAC
GAACCCCCCGTTCAGCCCGACCGCTGCGCCTTATCCGGTAACTATCGTCTTGAGTCCAACCCGGTAAGAC
ACGACTTATCGCCACTGGCAGCAGCCACTGGTAACAGGATTAGCAGAGCGAGGTATGTAGGCGGTGCTAC
AGAGTTCTTGAAGTGGTGGCCTAACTACGGCTACACTAGAAGAACAGTATTTGGTATCTGCGCTCTGCTG
AAGCCAGTTACCTTCGGAAAAAGAGTTGGTAGCTCTTGATCCGGCAAACAAACCACCGCTGGTAGCGGTG
GTTTTTTTGTTTGCAAGCAGCAGATTACGCGCAGAAAAAAAGGATCTCAAGAAGATCCTTTGATCTTTTC
TACGGGGTCTGACGCTCAGTGGAACGAAAACTCACGTTAAGGGATTTTGGTCATGAGATTATCAAAAAGG
ATCTTCACCTAGATCCTTTTAAATTAAAAATGAAGTTTTAAATCAATCTAAAGTATATATGAGTAAACTT
GGTCTGACAGTTACCAATGCTTAATCAGTGAGGCACCTATCTCAGCGATCTGTCTATTTCGTTCATCCAT
AGTTGCCTGACTCCCCGTCGTGTAGATAACTACGATACGGGAGGGCTTACCATCTGGCCCCAGTGCTGCA
ATGATACCGCGAGACCCACGCTCACCGGCTCCAGATTTATCAGCAATAAACCAGCCAGCCGGAAGGGCCG
AGCGCAGAAGTGGTCCTGCAACTTTATCCGCCTCCATCCAGTCTATTAATTGTTGCCGGGAAGCTAGAGT
AAGTAGTTCGCCAGTTAATAGTTTGCGCAACGTTGTTGCCATTGCTACAGGCATCGTGGTGTCACGCTCG
TCGTTTGGTATGGCTTCATTCAGCTCCGGTTCCCAACGATCAAGGCGAGTTACATGATCCCCCATGTTGT
GCAAAAAAGCGGTTAGCTCCTTCGGTCCTCCGATCGTTGTCAGAAGTAAGTTGGCCGCAGTGTTATCACT
CATGGTTATGGCAGCACTGCATAATTCTCTTACTGTCATGCCATCCGTAAGATGCTTTTCTGTGACTGGT
GAGTACTCAACCAAGTCATTCTGAGAATAGTGTATGCGGCGACCGAGTTGCTCTTGCCCGGCGTCAATAC
GGGATAATACCGCGCCACATAGCAGAACTTTAAAAGTGCTCATCATTGGAAAACGTTCTTCGGGGCGAAA
ACTCTCAAGGATCTTACCGCTGTTGAGATCCAGTTCGATGTAACCCACTCGTGCACCCAACTGATCTTCA
GCATCTTTTACTTTCACCAGCGTTTCTGGGTGAGCAAAAACAGGAAGGCAAAATGCCGCAAAAAAGGGAA
TAAGGGCGACACGGAAATGTTGAATACTCATACTCTTCCTTTTTCAATATTATTGAAGCATTTATCAGGG
TTATTGTCTCATGAGCGGATACATATTTGAATGTATTTAGAAAAATAAACAAATAGGGGTTCCGCGCACA
TTTCCCCGAAAAGTGCCACCTGACGTC
