>Addgene plasmid #82469 | pcDNA4/TO-myc NES-mCE(K294A) NLS-Flag | addgene partial sequence | sequence record 159265 | LNCX 5'-AGCTCGTTTAGTGAACCGTCAGATC-3'
GCTGTTTTGACCTCCATAGAAGACACCGGGACCGATCCAGCCTCCGGACTCTAGCGTTTAAACTTAAGCT
TGGTACCACCATGGCATCAATGCAGAAGCTGATCTCAGAGGAGGACCTGCTTATGGCCATGGAGGCCCTT
CAGCTACCACCGCTTGAGAGACTTACTCTTGATATGGCCATGGAGGCCGCTTACAACAAGATCCCGCCGC
GGTGGCTGAACTGTCCGCGGCGCGGTCAGCCGGTGGCAGGAAGATTCTTACCTCTGAAGACGATGCTGGG
GCCAAGATATGATAGTCAAGTTGCTGAAGAAAACCGGTTCCATCCCAGTATGCTCTCAAATTATCTAAAG
AGCCTGAAGGTTAAAATGAGCTTGTTGGTGGATCTGACAAATACTTCAAGGTTCTATGACAGAAATGACA
TAGAAAAAGAAGGAATCAAGTATATCAAACTTCAGTGTAAAGGACATGGCGAATGCCCCACCACTGAGAA
TACTGAGACATTCATTCGCCTGTGTGAGAGGTTTAATGAAAGAAGCCCACCTGAACTTATAGGTGTTCAC
TGCACCCATGGCTTCAACCGTACTGGTTTCCTTATATGTGCCTTTTTGGTGGAAAAAATGGATTGGAGTA
TTGAAGCAGCAGTTGCTACATTTGCCCAAGCCAGACCACCAGGAATCTACAAGGGTGATTATTTGAAGGA
ACTTTTTCGTCGCTATGGAGATATAGAAGAAGCACCACCACCACCTGTATTGCCAGATTGGTGTTTTGAA
GATGAGGATGAAGAAGATGAGGATGAAGATGGAAAAAAGGACTCAGAACCAGGGTCAAGTGCATCCTTTA
GTAAAAGGAGAAAAGAGCGGTTAAAACTGGGAGCTATTTTCTTGGAAGGCATAACTGTTAAAGGTGTAAC
TCAAGTAACAACTCAACCCAAGTTAGGAGAGGTGCAGCAGAAATGTCATCAGTTCTGTGGCTGGGAAGGG
TCTGGGTTCCCTGGAGCACAGCCTGTCTCCATGGACA
