>Addgene plasmid #82469 | pcDNA4/TO-myc NES-mCE(K294A) NLS-Flag | addgene partial sequence | sequence record 159266 | BGH-rev 5'-TAGAAGGCACAGTCGAGG-3'
GGCCCCTACTTATCGTCGTCATCCTTGTAATCGGTTGGCCGATGCAGTCTTTTGGGCGGTGGGGGCGGCA
TGAGCTCCGTGTCAGGGTCCAGGGGCTGTCCCTGGGCGGCTGCTGCACATCTGTCAATGAATTCAAACAG
CATCTCCTTGGTGACAGGGTTCGAGATGCTATTGCACACAGCCATGGCTGTGTTGTAGGCATTTGGGAAA
CTTTTGTCTATCCTCTGTCTCATGAAGACCCAGCTATTGTTCTCAAATTTGCATTCTATAATTTTGTTGT
CATACTGTTTTAGTTCTTTTGTCACCTTGATTTGTGCAAAGGGTCTTTCATAACCTCCAACATAGAGAAG
GCCAACATTCTGTGGAAGCAACCCTTCTCCTCCCATTCTTGTTATCTTAAGTCGAAAATCCACAGAGTTT
AGACTGGGAGGTTTCCATTTCAAAATGTCATCACATCGACCAGGCTTGTATTTTCCAATAGGCTGAAAAA
TAAGTCCATCCATTTCATGGCTGACTTCTTTGGCAAAATTTCCTTCCAGAAGCTTTCTTGAAATATTGAT
GTCAAAAAATTGTTTAGGTCTGACACTAAATGGTTCCTGTGTTTTGTCAATGAGTCCAGTCTTCATTTTT
TCATGTCGTGGACTTATAATTTCACGTTCAATACACTGTAGACGAATATTAAAATCACAGTCTCCAACTG
GTTGTGCATTGAACTTAATTATGTCATAGATCAAATATCTTGGGACGGCCTGTCCATTTACTTTGTCAAT
GATCATTTCCCCATCCAAAAGAGTATTTGATAAATGCATGCGAAGATCTTTACGAAATGGAAATTCCAGA
TTTGAAACATGAAAAACGGAATTATCTCTGTCAATCATAAAAACTTCATTTGTGCCATCAATCAACATCA
TGTAACGAGTGCCGTCTGCTGCCCAGCTTACTTTATAAGGCTTCTGCTCTAAAAGTCTAATATTTTGCTT
GTCCATGGAGACAGGCTGTGCTCC
